Addgene plasmid #116078: CMV-TO-TVMVP
Purpose: Expresses TVMV protease
Depositing lab: Michael Elowitz. Depositing organization: California Institute of Technology. Publication: Programmable protein circuits in living cells. Gao XJ, Chong LS, Kim MS, Elowitz MB. Science. 2018 Sep 21;361(6408):1252-1258. doi: 10.1126/science.aat5062. PubMed 30237357.
Backbone
  Vector backbone: CMV-TO-FlpIn
  Vector type: Mammalian Expression
Growth in bacteria
  Bacterial resistance: Ampicillin, 100 μg/mL
  Growth temperature: 37°C
  Growth strain: DH5alpha
  Copy number: High Copy
Gene/Insert
  Gene/Insert name: TVMVP
  Species: Synthetic
  Cloning method: Gibson Cloning
Terms and licenses: Academic/Nonprofit Terms; Industry Terms: Not Available to Industry
How to cite: CMV-TO-TVMVP was a gift from Michael Elowitz (Addgene plasmid # 116078 ; http://n2t.net/addgene:116078 ; RRID:Addgene_116078)
