[The description below was written by a language model from this plasmid's Addgene catalogue record and pLannotate feature annotations shown in this document.]
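Description:
CMV-TO-TVMVP is a mammalian expression plasmid of about 5.9 kb, built by Gibson cloning on the CMV-TO-FlpIn backbone, that expresses the protease of tobacco vein mottling virus (TVMV). It is propagated in E. coli through a high-copy ColE1/pUC-type origin and selected with ampicillin via a β-lactamase gene under its own promoter. The other bacterial-backbone annotations (a partial f1 origin, lac promoter/operator elements, and short lacI and bom fragments) appear to be backbone remnants with no evident role in the payload.

The expression cassette consists of the human CMV immediate-early enhancer and promoter, followed directly by two short matches to tet operator-containing sequences. This corresponds to the "TO" in the name and suggests a CMV/TetO arrangement, in which transcription would be repressed in cells expressing Tet repressor, relieved by tetracycline or doxycycline, and constitutive in cells lacking the repressor. Downstream lies a roughly 700 bp coding sequence matching the nuclear inclusion protein A (NIa) protease region of the TVMV polyprotein, listed as synthetic, and a bGH polyadenylation signal terminates the transcript. No epitope tag or reporter is annotated.

The backbone also carries an FRT site placed just upstream of a hygromycin resistance coding sequence, with no intact promoter annotated in front of it, followed by an SV40 poly(A) signal. This layout is typical of Flp-In-style vectors, where FLP-mediated recombination into a genomic FRT landing site places the marker behind a resident promoter, allowing selection of single-copy integrants. The plasmid can therefore serve for transient transfection or stable site-specific integration. It supplies a sequence-specific viral protease as a component of engineered protein circuits in living mammalian cells.
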