Features (pLannotate 1.2.2; 22 found; start..end, strand, type, name):
     33..56      +  polyA_signal   bGH poly(A) signal (fragment): bovine growth hormone polyadenylation signal
     60..81      +  promoter       SV40 promoter (fragment): SV40 enhancer and early promoter
    102..335     +  rep_origin     f1 ori (fragment) (sequence partly withheld): f1 bacteriophage origin of replication; arrow indicates direction of (+) strand synthesis
    340..387     +  protein_bind   FRT: FLP-mediated recombination occurs in the 8-bp core sequence TCTAGAAA (Turan and Bode, 2011). FLP recombinase from the Saccharomyces cerevisiae 2μ plasmid
    395..1417    +  CDS            HygR: aminoglycoside phosphotransferase from E. coli; aph(4)-Ia; confers resistance to hygromycin
   1427..1552    +  CDS            ble (fragment): BLE_KLEPN - Experimental evidence at protein level: Swiss-Prot protein existence level 1. Binding protein with a strong affinity to the bleomycin family of antibiotics. Binds to CL990; an antimitotic-antibiotic compound. From Klebsiella pneumoniae.
   1547..1668    +  polyA_signal   SV40 poly(A) signal: SV40 polyadenylation signal
   1741..1757    -  protein_bind   lac operator: The lac repressor binds to the lac operator to inhibit transcription in E. coli. This inhibition can be relieved by adding lactose or isopropyl-β-D-thiogalactopyranoside (IPTG). lac repressor encoded by lacI
   1765..1795    -  promoter       lac promoter: promoter for the E. coli lac operon
   1810..1831    -  protein_bind   CAP binding site: CAP binding activates transcription in the presence of cAMP. E. coli catabolite activator protein
   1844..1936    -  CDS            lacI (fragment): lac repressor; lacI; The lac repressor binds to the lac operator to inhibit transcription in E. coli. This inhibition can be relieved by adding lactose or isopropyl-β-D-thiogalactopyranoside (IPTG).
   2119..2707    -  rep_origin     ori: high-copy-number ColE1/pMB1/pBR322/pUC origin of replication
   2878..3738    -  CDS            AmpR: β-lactamase; bla; confers resistance to ampicillin, carbenicillin, and related antibiotics
   3739..3843    -  promoter       AmpR promoter: bla
   3902..3954    -  misc_feature   bom (fragment): basis of mobility region from pBR322
   4104..4483    +  enhancer       CMV enhancer: human cytomegalovirus immediate early enhancer
   4484..4687    +  promoter       CMV promoter: human cytomegalovirus (CMV) immediate early promoter
   4689..4708    +  promoter       PLtetO-1 promoter (fragment): modified phage lambda PL promoter with tet operator sites (Lutz and Bujard, 1997)
   4710..4729    +  promoter       PLtetO-1 promoter (fragment): modified phage lambda PL promoter with tet operator sites (Lutz and Bujard, 1997)
   4737..4770    +  promoter       TRE3GV promoter (fragment): 3rd-generation Tet-responsive promoter that can be activated by binding of Tet-On® 3G, optimized for retroviral and lentiviral vectors
   4869..5573    +  CDS            POLG_TVMV (fragment): Experimental evidence at protein level: Swiss-Prot protein existence level 1. [Nuclear inclusion protein A]: has RNA-binding and proteolytic activities. From Tobacco vein mottling virus (TVMV).
   5685..17      +  polyA_signal   bGH poly(A) signal (across the origin): bovine growth hormone polyadenylation signal
>Addgene plasmid #116078 | CMV-TO-TVMVP | addgene full sequence | sequence record 224916 | Addgene NGS Result
TGCGGTGGGCTCTATGGAGATCTATCGATGTTCTGGGGATGCGGTGGGCTCTATGGCTTCTGAGGCGGAA
AGAACCAGCTGGGGCTCTAGGGGGTATCCCC
[124 nt withheld, positions 102-225]
C
[91 nt withheld, positions 227-317]
AGGGTGATGGTTCACGTACCTAGAAGTTCCTATTCCGAAGTTCCTATTCTCTAGAAAGTATAGGAACTTC
CTTGGCCAAAAAGCCTGAACTCACCGCGACGTCTGTCGAGAAGTTTCTGATCGAAAAGTTCGACAGCGTC
TCCGACCTGATGCAGCTCTCGGAGGGCGAAGAATCTCGTGCTTTCAGCTTCGATGTAGGAGGGCGTGGAT
ATGTCCTGCGGGTAAATAGCTGCGCCGATGGTTTCTACAAAGATCGTTATGTTTATCGGCACTTTGCATC
GGCCGCGCTCCCGATTCCGGAAGTGCTTGACATTGGGGAATTCAGCGAGAGCCTGACCTATTGCATCTCC
CGCCGTGCACAGGGTGTCACGTTGCAAGACCTGCCTGAAACCGAACTGCCCGCTGTTCTGCAGCCGGTCG
CGGAGGCCATGGATGCGATCGCTGCGGCCGATCTTAGCCAGACGAGCGGGTTCGGCCCATTCGGACCGCA
AGGAATCGGTCAATACACTACATGGCGTGATTTCATATGCGCGATTGCTGATCCCCATGTGTATCACTGG
CAAACTGTGATGGACGACACCGTCAGTGCGTCCGTCGCGCAGGCTCTCGATGAGCTGATGCTTTGGGCCG
AGGACTGCCCCGAAGTCCGGCACCTCGTGCACGCGGATTTCGGCTCCAACAATGTCCTGACGGACAATGG
CCGCATAACAGCGGTCATTGACTGGAGCGAGGCGATGTTCGGGGATTCCCAATACGAGGTCGCCAACATC
TTCTTCTGGAGGCCGTGGTTGGCTTGTATGGAGCAGCAGACGCGCTACTTCGAGCGGAGGCATCCGGAGC
TTGCAGGATCGCCGCGGCTCCGGGCGTATATGCTCCGCATTGGTCTTGACCAACTCTATCAGAGCTTGGT
TGACGGCAATTTCGATGATGCAGCTTGGGCGCAGGGTCGATGCGACGCAATCGTCCGATCCGGAGCCGGG
ACTGTCGGGCGTACACAAATCGCCCGCAGAAGCGCGGCCGTCTGGACCGATGGCTGTGTAGAAGTACTCG
CCGATAGTGGAAACCGACGCCCCAGCACTCGTCCGAGGGCAAAGGAATAGCACGTACTACGAGATTTCGA
TTCCACCGCCGCCTTCTATGAAAGGTTGGGCTTCGGAATCGTTTTCCGGGACGCCGGCTGGATGATCCTC
CAGCGCGGGGATCTCATGCTGGAGTTCTTCGCCCACCCCAACTTGTTTATTGCAGCTTATAATGGTTACA
AATAAAGCAATAGCATCACAAATTTCACAAATAAAGCATTTTTTTCACTGCATTCTAGTTGTGGTTTGTC
CAAACTCATCAATGTATCTTATCATGTCTGTATACCGTCGACCTCTAGCTAGAGCTTGGCGTAATCATGG
TCATAGCTGTTTCCTGTGTGAAATTGTTATCCGCTCACAATTCCACACAACATACGAGCCGGAAGCATAA
AGTGTAAAGCCTGGGGTGCCTAATGAGTGAGCTAACTCACATTAATTGCGTTGCGCTCACTGCCCGCTTT
CCAGTCGGGAAACCTGTCGTGCCAGCTGCATTAATGAATCGGCCAACGCGCGGGGAGAGGCGGTTTGCGT
ATTGGGCGCTCTTCCGCTTCCTCGCTCACTGACTCGCTGCGCTCGGTCGTTCGGCTGCGGCGAGCGGTAT
CAGCTCACTCAAAGGCGGTAATACGGTTATCCACAGAATCAGGGGATAACGCAGGAAAGAACATGTGAGC
AAAAGGCCAGCAAAAGGCCAGGAACCGTAAAAAGGCCGCGTTGCTGGCGTTTTTCCATAGGCTCCGCCCC
CCTGACGAGCATCACAAAAATCGACGCTCAAGTCAGAGGTGGCGAAACCCGACAGGACTATAAAGATACC
AGGCGTTTCCCCCTGGAAGCTCCCTCGTGCGCTCTCCTGTTCCGACCCTGCCGCTTACCGGATACCTGTC
CGCCTTTCTCCCTTCGGGAAGCGTGGCGCTTTCTCATAGCTCACGCTGTAGGTATCTCAGTTCGGTGTAG
GTCGTTCGCTCCAAGCTGGGCTGTGTGCACGAACCCCCCGTTCAGCCCGACCGCTGCGCCTTATCCGGTA
ACTATCGTCTTGAGTCCAACCCGGTAAGACACGACTTATCGCCACTGGCAGCAGCCACTGGTAACAGGAT
TAGCAGAGCGAGGTATGTAGGCGGTGCTACAGAGTTCTTGAAGTGGTGGCCTAACTACGGCTACACTAGA
AGAACAGTATTTGGTATCTGCGCTCTGCTGAAGCCAGTTACCTTCGGAAAAAGAGTTGGTAGCTCTTGAT
CCGGCAAACAAACCACCGCTGGTAGCGGTGGTTTTTTTGTTTGCAAGCAGCAGATTACGCGCAGAAAAAA
AGGATCTCAAGAAGATCCTTTGATCTTTTCTACGGGGTCTGACGCTCAGTGGAACGAAAACTCACGTTAA
GGGATTTTGGTCATGAGATTATCAAAAAGGATCTTCACCTAGATCCTTTTAAATTAAAAATGAAGTTTTA
AATCAATCTAAAGTATATATGAGTAAACTTGGTCTGACAGTTACCAATGCTTAATCAGTGAGGCACCTAT
CTCAGCGATCTGTCTATTTCGTTCATCCATAGTTGCCTGACTCCCCGTCGTGTAGATAACTACGATACGG
GAGGGCTTACCATCTGGCCCCAGTGCTGCAATGATACCGCGAGACCCACGCTCACCGGCTCCAGATTTAT
CAGCAATAAACCAGCCAGCCGGAAGGGCCGAGCGCAGAAGTGGTCCTGCAACTTTATCCGCCTCCATCCA
GTCTATTAATTGTTGCCGGGAAGCTAGAGTAAGTAGTTCGCCAGTTAATAGTTTGCGCAACGTTGTTGCC
ATTGCTACAGGCATCGTGGTGTCACGCTCGTCGTTTGGTATGGCTTCATTCAGCTCCGGTTCCCAACGAT
CAAGGCGAGTTACATGATCCCCCATGTTGTGCAAAAAAGCGGTTAGCTCCTTCGGTCCTCCGATCGTTGT
CAGAAGTAAGTTGGCCGCAGTGTTATCACTCATGGTTATGGCAGCACTGCATAATTCTCTTACTGTCATG
CCATCCGTAAGATGCTTTTCTGTGACTGGTGAGTACTCAACCAAGTCATTCTGAGAATAGTGTATGCGGC
GACCGAGTTGCTCTTGCCCGGCGTCAATACGGGATAATACCGCGCCACATAGCAGAACTTTAAAAGTGCT
CATCATTGGAAAACGTTCTTCGGGGCGAAAACTCTCAAGGATCTTACCGCTGTTGAGATCCAGTTCGATG
TAACCCACTCGTGCACCCAACTGATCTTCAGCATCTTTTACTTTCACCAGCGTTTCTGGGTGAGCAAAAA
CAGGAAGGCAAAATGCCGCAAAAAAGGGAATAAGGGCGACACGGAAATGTTGAATACTCATACTCTTCCT
TTTTCAATATTATTGAAGCATTTATCAGGGTTATTGTCTCATGAGCGGATACATATTTGAATGTATTTAG
AAAAATAAACAAATAGGGGTTCCGCGCACATTTCCCCGAAAAGTGCCACCTGACGTCGACGGATCGGGAG
ATCTCCCGATCCCCTATGGTGCACTCTCAGTACAATCTGCTCTGATGCCGCATAGTTAAGCCAGTATCTG
CTCCCTGCTTGTGTGTTGGAGGTCGCTGAGTAGTGCGCGAGCAAAATTTAAGCTACAACAAGGCAAGGCT
TGACCGACAATTGCATGAAGAATCTGCTTAGGGTTAGGCGTTTTGCGCTGCTTCGTACGGGCCAGATATA
CGCGTTGACATTGATTATTGACTAGTTATTAATAGTAATCAATTACGGGGTCATTAGTTCATAGCCCATA
TATGGAGTTCCGCGTTACATAACTTACGGTAAATGGCCCGCCTGGCTGACCGCCCAACGACCCCCGCCCA
TTGACGTCAATAATGACGTATGTTCCCATAGTAACGCCAATAGGGACTTTCCATTGACGTCAATGGGTGG
AGTATTTACGGTAAACTGCCCACTTGGCAGTACATCAAGTGTATCATATGCCAAGTACGCCCCCTATTGA
CGTCAATGACGGTAAATGGCCCGCCTGGCATTATGCCCAGTACATGACCTTATGGGACTTTCCTACTTGG
CAGTACATCTACGTATTAGTCATCGCTATTACCATGGTGATGCGGTTTTGGCAGTACATCAATGGGCGTG
GATAGCGGTTTGACTCACGGGGATTTCCAAGTCTCCACCCCATTGACGTCAATGGGAGTTTGTTTTGGCA
CCAAAATCAACGGGACTTTCCAAAATGTCGTAACAACTCCGCCCCATTGACGCAAATGGGCGGTAGGCGT
GTACGGTGGGAGGTCTATATAAGCAGAGCTCTCCCTATCAGTGATAGAGATCTCCCTATCAGTGATAGAG
ATCGTCGACGAGCTCGTTTAGTGAACCGTCAGATCGCCTGGAGACGCCATCCACGCTGTTTTGACCTCCA
TAGAAGACACCGGGACCGATCCAGCCTCCGGACTCTAGCGTTTAAACTTAAGCTTCGCCACCATGGGATC
CTCAAAAGCACTCCTGAAGGGAGTCCGCGACTTTAATCCTATATCAGCGTGTGTATGTTTGCTTGAAAAC
TCCTCTGATGGGCATTCAGAAAGGCTTTTTGGTATTGGGTTTGGTCCCTACATAATAGCAAACCAACACC
TGTTTCGACGCAATAACGGCGAGCTTACGATTAAGACGATGCACGGGGAATTTAAAGTGAAAAACAGCAC
ACAATTGCAAATGAAACCCGTCGAAGGGAGAGACATCATTGTAATAAAGATGGCAAAGGATTTCCCACCC
TTTCCGCAGAAATTGAAATTCCGGCAACCTACTATAAAGGATCGAGTTTGTATGGTTTCTACGAACTTTC
AGCAAAAATCAGTCTCCTCCCTCGTGTCCGAATCCTCTCACATCGTTCACAAGGAAGATACCAGTTTCTG
GCAGCATTGGATTACCACAAAAGACGGGCAGTGCGGCTCACCGCTGGTGTCTATCATTGACGGGAACATT
CTGGGAATCCACTCCCTGACACACACCACTAACGGCTCAAACTATTTCGTTGAGTTCCCAGAGAAGTTCG
TAGCTACATATCTGGACGCTGCGGACGGCTGGTGCAAGAACTGGAAATTCAACGCGGACAAGATTTCATG
GGGTAGTTTCACGCTTGTCGAAGACGCGCCCGAGGACGACTTTATGGCGAAAAAAACCGTGGCTGCTATT
ATGGATAGCTAGCTCGAGGAGGGCCCGAACAAAAACTCATCTCAGAAGAGGATCTGAATAGCGCCGTCGA
CCATCATCATAATCATCATTGAGTTTAAACCCGCTGATCAGCCTCGACTGTGCCTTCTAGTTGCCAGCCA
TCTGTTGTTTGCCCCTCCCCCGTGCCTTCCTTGACCCTGGAAGGTGCCACTCCCACTGTCCTTTCCTAAT
AAAATGAGGAAATTGCATCGCATTGTCTGAGTAGGTGTCATTCTATTCTGGGGGGTGGGGTGGGGCAGGA
CAGCAAGGGGGAGGATTGGGAAGACAATAGCAGGCATGCTGGGGA
